Addgene plasmid #50684: pFUS2_a3b
Purpose: Intermediate array vector
Depositing lab: Takashi Yamamoto. Depositing organization: Hiroshima University. Publication: Repeating pattern of non-RVD variations in DNA-binding modules enhances TALEN activity. Sakuma T, Ochiai H, Kaneko T, Mashimo T, Tokumasu D, Sakane Y, Suzuki K, Miyamoto T, Sakamoto N, Matsuura S, Yamamoto T. Sci Rep. 2013 Nov 29;3:3379. doi: 10.1038/srep03379. PubMed 24287550.
Backbone
  Vector backbone: pCR8
  Backbone manufacturer: Invitrogen
  Vector type: TALEN
Growth in bacteria
  Bacterial resistance: Spectinomycin, 50 μg/mL
  Growth temperature: 37°C
  Growth strain: XL1 Blue
  Copy number: High Copy
Gene/Insert
  Gene/Insert name: LacZ + BsaI restriction sites
  Cloning method: Unknown
  Sequencing primers: 5′ pCR8_F1 (ttgatgcctggcagttccct)
Terms and licenses: Academic/Nonprofit Terms; Industry Terms: Not Available to Industry
How to cite: pFUS2_a3b was a gift from Takashi Yamamoto (Addgene plasmid # 50684 ; http://n2t.net/addgene:50684 ; RRID:Addgene_50684)
