[The description below was written by a language model from this plasmid's Addgene catalogue record and pLannotate feature annotations shown in this document.]
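Description:
pFUS2_a3b is a small (about 2.9 kb) bacterial cloning plasmid built on the Invitrogen pCR8 backbone and catalogued as an intermediate array vector for TALEN construction. It is propagated in E. coli at high copy number from a ColE1/pUC-type origin and is selected with spectinomycin through the aadA (SmR) aminoglycoside adenylyltransferase gene. The short Pc integron promoter and gentamicin acetyltransferase fragments annotated just upstream of aadA are most likely remnants of the integron context from which the resistance cassette was derived. The plasmid carries no eukaryotic expression elements, so it serves purely as an assembly and shuttle intermediate rather than as an expression construct.

The recorded insert is a LacZ cassette bordered by BsaI restriction sites. In the feature table this appears as a reverse-oriented lacZα region, annotated in fragments, driven by the lac promoter with its CAP binding site and lac operator. It is interrupted by pBluescript-derived polylinker sequence flanked by T7 and T3 promoters, and rrnB T1 and T2 terminators lie nearby to insulate the cloning region. BsaI is a type IIS enzyme that cuts outside its recognition site, so digestion releases the lacZα stuffer and leaves custom overhangs, the arrangement typical of Golden Gate cloning. TALE repeat modules can then be ligated in a defined order, and successful replacement of the stuffer can be detected by blue/white screening. The assembled partial repeat array would then be transferred to a final TALEN vector in a later step. The record does not state what the "a3b" designation means, such as the number or position of modules this vector accepts, nor which overhangs the BsaI sites generate.
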