Features (pLannotate 1.2.2; 16 found; start..end, strand, type, name):
    105..128     +  promoter       Pc promoter (fragment): intI1 (promoter lies within the coding sequence); class 1 integron promoter
    304..360     +  CDS            GmR (fragment): gentamycin acetyltransferase; aacC1; confers resistance to gentamycin
    367..1158    +  CDS            SmR: aminoglycoside adenylyltransferase (Murphy, 1985); aadA; confers resistance to spectinomycin and streptomycin
   1251..1839    +  rep_origin     ori: high-copy-number ColE1/pMB1/pBR322/pUC origin of replication
   2022..2114    +  CDS            lacI (fragment): lac repressor; lacI; The lac repressor binds to the lac operator to inhibit transcription in E. coli. This inhibition can be relieved by adding lactose or isopropyl-β-D-thiogalactopyranoside (IPTG).
   2169..2196    -  terminator     rrnB T2 terminator: transcription terminator T2 from the E. coli rrnB gene
   2328..2371    +  terminator     rrnB T1 terminator: Escherichia coli rrnB; transcription terminator T1 from the E. coli rrnB gene
   2418..2454    -  CDS            lacZα (fragment): LacZα fragment of β-galactosidase; lacZ fragment
   2483..2501    -  rep_origin     f1 ori (fragment): f1 bacteriophage origin of replication; arrow indicates direction of (+) strand synthesis
   2506..2661    -  CDS            lacZα (fragment): LacZα fragment of β-galactosidase; lacZ fragment
   2669..2687    +  promoter       T7 promoter: promoter for bacteriophage T7 RNA polymerase
   2696..2719    -  misc_feature   MCS (fragment): pBluescript multiple cloning site
   2735..2753    -  promoter       T3 promoter: promoter for bacteriophage T3 RNA polymerase
   2798..2814    -  protein_bind   lac operator: The lac repressor binds to the lac operator to inhibit transcription in E. coli. This inhibition can be relieved by adding lactose or isopropyl-β-D-thiogalactopyranoside (IPTG). lac repressor encoded by lacI
   2822..2852    -  promoter       lac promoter: promoter for the E. coli lac operon
   2867..2888    -  protein_bind   CAP binding site: CAP binding activates transcription in the presence of cAMP. E. coli catabolite activator protein
>Addgene plasmid #50684 | pFUS2_a3b | depositor full sequence | sequence record 75845 | pFUS2_a3b sequence 2935 bps
CGAGACGTCTAGACCAGCCAGGACAGAAATGCCTCGACTTCGCTGCTACCCAAGGTTGCCGGGTGACGCA
CACCGTGGAAACGGATGAAGGCACGAACCCAGTGGACATAAGCCTGTTCGGTTCGTAAGCTGTAATGCAA
GTAGCGTATGCGCTCACGCAACTGGTCCAGAACCTTGACCGAACGCAGCGGTGGTAACGGCGCAGTGGCG
GTTTTCATGGCTTGTTATGACTGTTTTTTTGGGGTACAGTCTATGCCTCGGGCATCCAAGCAGCAAGCGC
GTTACGCCGTGGGTCGATGTTTGATGTTATGGAGCAGCAACGATGTTACGCAGCAGGGCAGTCGCCCTAA
AACAAAGTTAAACATTATGAGGGAAGCGGTGATCGCCGAAGTATCGACTCAACTATCAGAGGTAGTTGGC
GTCATCGAGCGCCATCTCGAACCGACGTTGCTGGCCGTACATTTGTACGGCTCCGCAGTGGATGGCGGCC
TGAAGCCACACAGTGATATTGATTTGCTGGTTACGGTGACCGTAAGGCTTGATGAAACAACGCGGCGAGC
TTTGATCAACGACCTTTTGGAAACTTCGGCTTCCCCTGGAGAGAGCGAGATTCTCCGCGCTGTAGAAGTC
ACCATTGTTGTGCACGACGACATCATTCCGTGGCGTTATCCAGCTAAGCGCGAACTGCAATTTGGAGAAT
GGCAGCGCAATGACATTCTTGCAGGTATCTTCGAGCCAGCCACGATCGACATTGATCTGGCTATCTTGCT
GACAAAAGCAAGAGAACATAGCGTTGCCTTGGTAGGTCCAGCGGCGGAGGAACTCTTTGATCCGGTTCCT
GAACAGGATCTATTTGAGGCGCTAAATGAAACCTTAACGCTATGGAACTCGCCGCCCGACTGGGCTGGCG
ATGAGCGAAATGTAGTGCTTACGTTGTCCCGCATTTGGTACAGCGCAGTAACCGGCAAAATCGCGCCGAA
GGATGTCGCTGCCGACTGGGCAATGGAGCGCCTGCCGGCCCAGTATCAGCCCGTCATACTTGAAGCTAGA
CAGGCTTATCTTGGACAAGAAGAAGATCGCTTGGCCTCGCGCGCAGATCAGTTGGAAGAATTTGTCCACT
ACGTGAAAGGCGAGATCACCAAGGTAGTCGGCAAATAACCCTCGAGCCACCCATGACCAAAATCCCTTAA
CGTGAGTTACGCGTCGTTCCACTGAGCGTCAGACCCCGTAGAAAAGATCAAAGGATCTTCTTGAGATCCT
TTTTTTCTGCGCGTAATCTGCTGCTTGCAAACAAAAAAACCACCGCTACCAGCGGTGGTTTGTTTGCCGG
ATCAAGAGCTACCAACTCTTTTTCCGAAGGTAACTGGCTTCAGCAGAGCGCAGATACCAAATACTGTCCT
TCTAGTGTAGCCGTAGTTAGGCCACCACTTCAAGAACTCTGTAGCACCGCCTACATACCTCGCTCTGCTA
ATCCTGTTACCAGTGGCTGCTGCCAGTGGCGATAAGTCGTGTCTTACCGGGTTGGACTCAAGACGATAGT
TACCGGATAAGGCGCAGCGGTCGGGCTGAACGGGGGGTTCGTGCACACAGCCCAGCTTGGAGCGAACGAC
CTACACCGAACTGAGATACCTACAGCGTGAGCATTGAGAAAGCGCCACGCTTCCCGAAGGGAGAAAGGCG
GACAGGTATCCGGTAAGCGGCAGGGTCGGAACAGGAGAGCGCACGAGGGAGCTTCCAGGGGGAAACGCCT
GGTATCTTTATAGTCCTGTCGGGTTTCGCCACCTCTGACTTGAGCGTCGATTTTTGTGATGCTCGTCAGG
GGGGCGGAGCCTATGGAAAAACGCCAGCAACGCGGCCTTTTTACGGTTCCTGGCCTTTTGCTGGCCTTTT
GCTCACATGTTCTTTCCTGCGTTATCCCCTGATTCTGTGGATAACCGTATTACCGCCTTTGAGTGAGCTG
ATACCGCTCGCCGCAGCCGAACGACCGAGCGCAGCGAGTCAGTGAGCGAGGAAGCGGAAGAGCGCCCAAT
ACGCAAACCGCCTCTCCCCGCGCGTTGGCCGATTCATTAATGCAGCTGGCACGACAGGTTTCCCGACTGG
AAAGCGGGCAGTGAGCGCAACGCAATTAATACGCGTACCGCTAGCCAGGAAGAGTTTGTAGAAACGCAAA
AAGGCCATCCGTCAGGATGGCCTTCTGCTTAGTTTGATGCCTGGCAGTTTATGGCGGGCGTCCTGCCCGC
CACCCTCCGGGCCGTTGCTTCACAACGTTCAAATCCGCTCCCGGCGGATTTGTCCTACTCAGGAGAGCGT
TCACCGACAAACAACAGATAAAACGAAAGGCCCAGTCTTCCGACTGAGCCTTTCGTTTTATTTGATGCCT
GGCAGTTCCCTACTCTCGCGTTAACGCTAGCATGGATGTTTTCCCAGTCACGACGTTGTAAAACGACGGC
CAGTCTTAAGCGTCTCACTGACCCCGAGACCGGCGCCGCTACAGGGCGCGTCCCATTCGCCATTCAGGCT
GCGCAACTGTTGGGAAGGGCGATCGGTGCGGGCCTCTTCGCTATTACGCCAGCTGGCGAAAGGGGGATGT
GCTGCAAGGCGATTAAGTTGGGTAACGCCAGGGTTTTCCCAGTCACGACGTTGTAAAACGACGGCCAGTG
AGCGCGCGTAATACGACTCACTATAGGGCGAATTGGGTACCGGGCCCCCCCTCGAGGTCCTCCAGCTTTT
GTTCCCTTTAGTGAGGGTTAATTGCGCGCTTGGCGTAATCATGGTCATAGCTGTTTCCTGTGTGAAATTG
TTATCCGCTCACAATTCCACACAACATACGAGCCGGAAGCATAAAGTGTAAAGCCTGGGGTGCCTAATGA
GTGAGCTAACTCACATTAATTGCGTTGCGCTCACTGCCCGCTTTCCACCGGTGGTCTCACCTGAC
