>Addgene plasmid #50684 | pFUS2_a3b | addgene partial sequence | sequence record 79241 | pCR8_F1 5'-ttgatgcctggcagttccct-3'
GGCCAGTCTTAAGCGTCTCACTGACCCCGAGACCGGCGCCGCTACAGGGCGCGTCCCATTCGCCATTCAG
GCTGCGCAACTGTTGGGAAGGGCGATCGGTGCGGGCCTCTTCGCTATTACGCCAGCTGGCGAAAGGGGGA
TGTGCTGCAAGGCGATTAAGTTGGGTAACGCCAGGGTTTTCCCAGTCACGACGTTGTAAAACGACGGCCA
GTGAGCGCGCGTAATACGACTCACTATAGGGCGAATTGGGTACCGGGCCCCCCCTCGAGGTCCTCCAGCT
TTTGTTCCCTTTAGTGAGGGTTAATTGCGCGCTTGGCGTAATCATGGTCATAGCTGTTTCCTGTGTGAAA
TTGTTATCCGCTCACAATTCCACACAACATACGAGCCGGAAGCATAAAGTGTAAAGCCTGGGGTGCCTAA
TGAGTGAGCTAACT
