>Addgene plasmid #50684 | pFUS2_a3b | addgene partial sequence | sequence record 80362 | pCR8_R1 5'-cgaaccgaacaggcttatgt-3'
GGTCTAGACGTCTCGGTCAGGTGAGACCACCGGTGGAAAGCGGGCAGTGAGCGCAACGCAATTAATGTGA
GTTAGCTCACTCATTAGGCACCCCAGGCTTTACACTTTATGCTTCCGGCTCGTATGTTGTGTGGAATTGT
GAGCGGATAACAATTTCACACAGGAAACAGCTATGACCATGATTACGCCAAGCGCGCAATTAACCCTCAC
TAAAGGGAACAAAAGCTGGAGGACCTCGAGGGGGGGCCCGGTACCCAATTCGCCCTATAGTGAGTCGTAT
TACGCGCGCTCACTGGCCGTCGTTTTACAACGTCGTGACTGGGAAAACCCTGGCGTTACCCAACTTAATC
GCCTTGCAGCACATCCCCCTTTCGCCAGCTGGCGTAATAGCGAAGAGGCCCGCACCGATCGCCCTTCCCA
ACAGTTGCGCAGCCTGAATGGCGAATGGGACGCGCCCTGTAGCGGCGCCGGTCTCGGGGTCAGTGAGACG
CTTAAGACTGGCCGTCGTTTTACAACGTCGTGACTGGGAAAACATCCATGCTAGCGTTAACGCGAGAGTA
GGGAACTGCCAGGCATCAAATAAAACGAAAGGCTCAGTCGGAAGACTGGGCCTTTCGTTTTATCTGTTGT
TTGTCGGTGAACGCTCTCCTGA
